>Addgene plasmid #221606 | AAV-GFAPp-PiGM-Iq(eGFP) | addgene full sequence | sequence record 477231 | Addgene NGS Result
TTCTTTCCTGCGTTATCCCCTGATTCTGTGGATAACCGTATTACCGCCTTTGAGTGAGCTGATACCGCTC
GCCGCAGCCGAACGACCGAGCGCAGCGAGTCAGTGAGCGAGGAAGCGGAAGAGCGCCCAATACGCAAACC
GCCTCTCCCCGCGCGTTGGCCGATTCATTAATGCAGCTGCGCGCTCGCTCGCTCACCKRGGCCGCCCGGG
CAAAGCCCGGGCGKCGGGYGRSCKTTGGCWMGYGYAGCGGTCACGCKSCGCKTAC
[42 nt withheld, positions 266-307]
CCCATTCGCCATTCAGGCTGCGCAACTGTTGGGAAGGGCGATCGGTGCGGGCCTCTTCGCTATTACGCCA
GCTGCGCGCTCGCTCGCTCACTGAGGCCGCCCGGGCAAAGCCCGGGCGTCGGGCGACCTTTGGTCGCCCG
GCCTCAGTGAGCGAGCGAGCGCGCAGAGAGGGAGTGGCCAACTCCATCACTAGGGGTTCCTTGTAGTTAA
TGATTAACCCGCCATGCTACTTATCTACGTAGCCATGCTCTAGGAAGATCCGGCGCGCCGATCTAACATA
TCCTGGTGTGGAGTAGGGGACGCTGCTCTGACAGAGGCTCGGGGGCCTGAGCTGGCTCTGTGAGCTGGGG
AGGAGGCAGACAGCCAGGCCTTGTCTGCAAGCAGACCTGGCAGCATTGGGCTGGCCGCCCCCCAGGGCCT
CCTCTTCATGCCCAGTGAATGACTCACCTTGGCACAGACACAATGTTCGGGGTGGGCACAGTGCCTGCTT
CCCGCCGCACCCCAGCCCCCCTCAAATGCCTTCCGAGAAGCCCATTGAGCAGGGGGCTTGCATTGCACCC
CAGCCTGACAGCCTGGCATCTTGGGATAAAAGCAGCACAGCCCCCTAGGGGCTGCCCTTGCTGTGTGGCG
CCACCGGCGGTGGAGAACAAGGCTCTATTCAGCCTGTGCCCAGGAAAGGGGATCAGGGGATGCCCAGGCA
TGGACAGTGGGTGGCAGGGGGGGAGAGGAGGGCTGTCTGCTTCCCAGAAGTCCAAGGACACAAATGGGTG
AGGGGAGAGCTCTCCCCATAGCTGGGCTGCGGCCCAACCCCACCCCCTCAGGCTATGCCAGGGGGTGTTG
CCAGGGGCACCCGGGCATCGCCAGTCTAGCCCACTCCTTCATAAAGCCCTCGCATCCCAGGAGCGAGCAG
AGCCAGAGCAGGTTGGAGAGGAGACGCATCACCTCCGCTGCTCGCGGGGAAGCTTGGGATCCATGACTCC
TGGGAAGCCCAAAACTGGCAAGAAAAGCAAACAGCAAACTTTTATCAAGCCTTCTCCTGAGGAAGCGCTG
CTCTGGGCAGAAGCATTTGATGAACTGCTGGCCAGCAAATATGGGCTTGCTGCATTCAGAGCGTTTTTAA
AGTCCGAGTTCTGTGAAGAAAATATTGAATTCTGGTTGGCTTGCGAAGACTTCAAGAAAACCAAATCACC
ACAGAAACTGTCCTCAAAAGCAAGGAAAATATACACCGACTTCATCGAGAAGGAAGCTCCCAAAGAGATA
AACATAGACTTTCAAACAAAAACTCTGATTGCCCAAAATATCCAAGAGGCTACAAGTGGCTGCTTCACCA
CAGCGCAGAAGAGGGTGTACAGCCTGATGGAGAACAACTCTTATCCTCGTTTCTTGGAATCAGAATTTTA
TCAGGACTTGTGTAAAAAGCCACAGATCACCACGGAGCCCCATGCTACAACCGGTGGCGGCAGTGGTGGC
GGCAGCATGAAGATGGACAAGAAGACAATTGTCTGGTTTCGCAGGGACCTGAGAATCGAAGATAACCCCG
CATTGGCAGCAGCAGCCCATGAGGGTTCTGTGTTCCCTGTCTTCATTTGGTGTCCAGAGGAGGAGGGACA
GTTCTACCCTGGCCGGGCCAGCAGATGGTGGATGAAGCAGTCCTTGGCTCACCTGTCACAGAGTCTCAAG
GCACTGGGCTCCGATCTGACGTTGATTAAGACCCACAACACGATTAGCGCAATTCTGGACTGCATCCGGG
TGACCGGCGCAACAAAAGTGGTTTTCAACCACCTCTACGACCCAGTTAGCCTTGTGCGGGACCATACCGT
CAAGGAGAAATTGGTGGAGCGGGGCATCAGTGTGCAGTCTTACAATGGCGACCTGTTGTATGAACCATGG
GAAATTTATTGTGAGAAAGGCAAGCCTTTCACTAGCTTCAATTCTTACTGGAAAAAATGTCTGGACATGA
GTATCGAAAGCGTGATGCTTCCCCCCCCCTGGCGGCTGATGCCAATTACTGCCGCCGCTGAGGCAATCTG
GGCATGTAGCATCGAAGAGTTGGGTCTGGAGAATGAGGCTGAGAAGCCAAGTAACGCCCTGCTGACTCGC
GCATGGTCCCCAGGATGGTCAAACGCAGACAAACTTCTGAACGAGTTCATTGAAAAGCAGCTGATTGACT
ACGCTAAGAACTCCAAAAAAGTCGTTGGAAACTCAACAAGCCTCTTGAGCCCTTACCTGCACTTTGGCGA
GATCTCTGTTCGGCACGTGTTCCAGTGCGCCCGGATGAAGCAGATAATCTGGGCAAGAGACAAAAACAGT
GAGGGAGAGGAGTCTGCCGATTTGTTCCTGAGAGGCATCGGACTCCGGGAGTACAGCCGCTACATTTGTT
TTAACTTCCCTTTCACCCACGAACAGAGCCTCTTGTCTCACCTGCGCTTCTTCCCATGGGACGCAGATGT
TGATAAATTCAAGGCTTGGCGACAGGGGCGCACCGGGTATCCACTTGTCGACGCTGGCATGAGGGAGCTG
TGGGCCACGGGGTGGATGCATAATAGGATCAGAGTGATTGTGTCTTCTTTCGCCGTCAAGTTCTTGTTGC
TCCCATGGAAATGGGGCATGAAGTACTTCTGGGACACGCTGCTGGACGCTGACCTTGAGTGCGACATTCT
TGGGTGGCAGTACATTTCCGGATCTATTCCTGATGGGCACGAACTCGATAGGCTCGACAACCCCGCTTTG
CAGGGGGCTAAATACGACCCAGAAGGGGAATACATCCGCCAGTGGCTCCCCGAGCTGGCAAGGCTGCCTA
CCGAGTGGATTCATCATCCCTGGGACGCACCGTTGACTGTTTTGAAGGCAAGCGGCGTAGAGTTGGGTAC
CAATTACGCAAAGCCTATCGTCGATATTGACACCGCAAGGGAGCTGCTGGCAAAGGCTATCTCTAGGACA
CGGGAGGCCCAAATTATGATCGGCGCCGCCTCAGGAGGAGGCTCAGGAGGAGGAGGCGCGGGAGCTAGCG
GAGGTGGATCTGGTGGCGGTGAGGGCAGAGGAAGTCTTCTAACATGCGGTGACGTGGAGGAGAATCCCGG
CCCTCGTACGGGCGGCAGTGGTGGCGGCAGCATGAATGGCGCCATCGGTGGCGACCTTCTCCTGAACTTT
CCAGACATGAGCGTTCTTGAGCGACAGAGGGCTCATCTCAAATACCTGAACCCGACGTTCGATAGTCCCT
TGGCTGGATTCTTTGCTGATTCTTCTATGATTACCGGCGGCGAAATGGATTCTTATCTGAGTACTGCTGG
TTTGAACCTGCCTATGATGTACGGAGAGACCACAGTGGAGGGAGATAGCAGACTGTCCATCTCCCCAGAG
ACCACGCTGGGCACAGGAAACTTCAAAGCAGCCAAGTTTGATACAGAGACCAAAGACTGTAATGAAGCCG
CTAAAAAGATGACCATGAACCGGGACGATCTTGTGGAAGAGGGCGAGGAAGAGAAGTCAAAGATTACAGA
ACAGAACAATGGTTCCACCAAGTCAATCAAAAAAATGAAGCACAAGGCCAAAAAAGAGGAAAATAATTTT
TCCAACGATTCCAGCAAAGTGACAAAGGAACTGGAGAAGACCGACTACATTGGAGGAGGAGGCGCGGGAA
TCGATATGGTGAGCAAGGGCGAGGAGCTGTTCACCGGGGTGGTGCCCATCCTGGTCGAGCTGGACGGCGA
CGTAAACGGCCACAAGTTCAGCGTGTCCGGCGAGGGCGAGGGCGATGCCACCTACGGCAAGCTGACCCTG
AAGTTCATCTGCACCACCGGCAAGCTGCCCGTGCCCTGGCCCACCCTCGTGACCACCCTGACCTACGGCG
TGCAGTGCTTCAGCCGCTACCCCGACCACATGAAGCAGCACGACTTCTTCAAGTCCGCCATGCCCGAAGG
CTACGTCCAGGAGCGCACCATCTTCTTCAAGGACGACGGCAACTACAAGACCCGCGCCGAGGTGAAGTTC
GAGGGCGACACCCTGGTGAACCGCATCGAGCTGAAGGGCATCGACTTCAAGGAGGACGGCAACATCCTGG
GGCACAAGCTGGAGTACAACTACAACAGCCACAACGTCTATATCATGGCCGACAAGCAGAAGAACGGCAT
CAAGGTGAACTTCAAGATCCGCCACAACATCGAGGACGGCAGCGTGCAGCTCGCCGACCACTACCAGCAG
AACACCCCCATCGGCGACGGCCCCGTGCTGCTGCCCGACAACCACTACCTGAGCACCCAGTCCGCCCTGA
GCAAAGACCCCAACGAGAAGCGCGATCACATGGTCCTGCTGGAGTTCGTGACCGCCGCCGGGATCACTCT
CGGCATGGACGAGCTGTATAAGGGTAAAAAGAAGAAAAAGAAGTCAAAGACAAAGTGTGTAATTATGTAA
TCTAGAATAATCAACCTCTGGATTACAAAATTTGTGAAAGATTGACTGGTATTCTTAACTATGTTGCTCC
TTTTACGCTATGTGGATACGCTGCTTTAATGCCTTTGTATCATGCTATTGCTTCCCGTATGGCTTTCATT
TTCTCCTCCTTGTATAAATCCTGGTTAGTTCTTGCCACGGCGGAACTCATCGCCGCCTGCCTTGCCCGCT
GCTGGACAGGGGCTCGGCTGTTGGGCACTGACAATTCCGTGGTGTTTATTTGTGAAATTTGTGATGCTAT
TGCTTTATTTGTAACCATCACTAGTTAGGCTTTATTTGTGAAATTTGTGATGCTATTGCTTTATTTGTAA
CCATCACTAGTTAGGCTTTATTTGTGAAATTTGTGATGCTATTGCTTTATTTGTAACCATTATAAGCTGC
AATAAACAAGTTAACAACAACAATTGCATTCATTTTATGTTTCAGGTTCAGGGGGAGATGTGGGAGGTTT
TTTAAAATCGATAAGGATCTTCCTAGAGCATGGCTACGTAGATAAGTAGCATGGCGGGTTAATCATTAAC
TACAAGGAACCCCTAGTGATGGAGTTGGCCACTCCCTCTCTGCGCGCTCGCTCGCTCACTGAGGCCGGGC
GACCAAAGGTCGCCCGACGCCCGGGCTTTGCCCGGGCGGCCTCAGTGAGCGAGCGAGCGCGCAGCTGCAT
TAATGAATCGGCCAACGCGCGGGGAGAGGCGGTTTGCGTATTGGGCGCTCTTCCGCTTCCTCGCTCACTG
ACTCGCTGCGCTCRGTGRGCGRGCGAGCGCGCAGCTGGCGTAATAGCGAAGAGGCCCGCACCGATCGCCC
TTCCCAACAGTTGCGCAGCCTGAATGGCGAATGGG
[124 nt withheld, positions 5593-5716]
C
[91 nt withheld, positions 5718-5808]
A
[49 nt withheld, positions 5810-5858]
CCTTTGACGTTGGAGTCCACGTTCTTT
[37 nt withheld, positions 5886-5922]
ACCCTATCTCGGTCTATTCTTTTGATTTATAAGGGATTTTGCCGATTTCGGCCTATTGGTTAAAAAATGA
GCTGATTTAACAAAAATTTAACGCGAATTTTAACAAAATATTAACGCTTACAATTTAGGTGGCACTTTTC
GGGGAAATGTGCGCGGAACCCCTATTTGTTTATTTTTCTAAATACATTCAAATATGTATCCGCTCATGAG
ACAATAACCCTGATAAATGCTTCAATAATATTGAAAAAGGAAGAGTATGAGTATTCAACATTTCCGTGTC
GCCCTTATTCCCTTTTTTGCGGCATTTTGCCTTCCTGTTTTTGCTCACCCAGAAACGCTGGTGAAAGTAA
AAGATGCTGAAGATCAGTTGGGTGCACGAGTGGGTTACATCGAACTGGATCTCAACAGCGGTAAGATCCT
TGAGAGTTTTCGCCCCGAAGAACGTTTTCCAATGATGAGCACTTTTAAAGTTCTGCTATGTGGCGCGGTA
TTATCCCGTATTGACGCCGGGCAAGAGCAACTCGGTCGCCGCATACACTATTCTCAGAATGACTTGGTTG
AGTACTCACCAGTCACAGAAAAGCATCTTACGGATGGCATGACAGTAAGAGAATTATGCAGTGCTGCCAT
AACCATGAGTGATAACACTGCGGCCAACTTACTTCTGACAACGATCGGAGGACCGAAGGAGCTAACCGCT
TTTTTGCACAACATGGGGGATCATGTAACTCGCCTTGATCGTTGGGAACCGGAGCTGAATGAAGCCATAC
CAAACGACGAGCGTGACACCACGATGCCTGTAGCAATGGCAACAACGTTGCGCAAACTATTAACTGGCGA
ACTACTTACTCTAGCTTCCCGGCAACAATTAATAGACTGGATGGAGGCGGATAAAGTTGCAGGACCACTT
CTGCGCTCGGCCCTTCCGGCTGGCTGGTTTATTGCTGATAAATCTGGAGCCGGTGAGCGTGGGTCTCGCG
GTATCATTGCAGCACTGGGGCCAGATGGTAAGCCCTCCCGTATCGTAGTTATCTACACGACGGGGAGTCA
GGCAACTATGGATGAACGAAATAGACAGATCGCTGAGATAGGTGCCTCACTGATTAAGCATTGGTAACTG
TCAGACCAAGTTTACTCATATATACTTTAGATTGATTTAAAACTTCATTTTTAATTTAAAAGGATCTAGG
TGAAGATCCTTTTTGATAATCTCATGACCAAAATCCCTTAACGTGAGTTTTCGTTCCACTGAGCGTCAGA
CCCCGTAGAAAAGATCAAAGGATCTTCTTGAGATCCTTTTTTTCTGCGCGTAATCTGCTGCTTGCAAACA
AAAAAACCACCGCTACCAGCGGTGGTTTGTTTGCCGGATCAAGAGCTACCAACTCTTTTTCCGAAGGTAA
CTGGCTTCAGCAGAGCGCAGATACCAAATACTGTTCTTCTAGTGTAGCCGTAGTTAGGCCACCACTTCAA
GAACTCTGTAGCACCGCCTACATACCTCGCTCTGCTAATCCTGTTACCAGTGGCTGCTGCCAGTGGCGAT
AAGTCGTGTCTTACCGGGTTGGACTCAAGACGATAGTTACCGGATAAGGCGCAGCGGTCGGGCTGAACGG
GGGGTTCGTGCACACAGCCCAGCTTGGAGCGAACGACCTACACCGAACTGAGATACCTACAGCGTGAGCT
ATGAGAAAGCGCCACGCTTCCCGAAGGGAGAAAGGCGGACAGGTATCCGGTAAGCGGCAGGGTCGGAACA
GGAGAGCGCACGAGGGAGCTTCCAGGGGGAAACGCCTGGTATCTTTATAGTCCTGTCGGGTTTCGCCACC
TCTGACTTGAGCGTCGATTTTTGTGATGCTCGTCAGGGGGGCGGAGCCTATGGAAAAACGCCAGCAACGC
GGCCTTTTTACGGTTCCTGGCCTTTTGCTGGCCTTTTGCTCACATG
Features (pLannotate 1.2.2; 22 found; start..end, strand, type, name):
      1..121     +  rep_origin     RSF ori (fragment): Plasmids containing the RSF 1030 origin of replication can be propagated in E. coli cells that contain additional plasmids with compatible origins.
    123..179     +  CDS            lacI (fragment): lac repressor; lacI; The lac repressor binds to the lac operator to inhibit transcription in E. coli. This inhibition can be relieved by adding lactose or isopropyl-β-D-thiogalactopyranoside (IPTG).
    177..196     +  repeat_region  AAV2 ITR (fragment): inverted terminal repeat of adeno-associated virus serotype 2 inverted
    312..381     -  CDS            lacZα (fragment): LacZα fragment of β-galactosidase; lacZ fragment
    376..508     -  repeat_region  AAV2 ITR (fragment): inverted terminal repeat of adeno-associated virus serotype 2 inverted
   1277..1756    +  CDS            RGS2 (fragment): RGS2_HUMAN - Also known as G0S8. Experimental evidence at protein level: Swiss-Prot protein existence level 1. Regulates G protein-coupled receptor signaling cascades. Inhibits signal transduction by increasing the GTPase activity of G protein alpha subunits, thereby driving them into their inactive GDP- bound form (PubMed:11063746, PubMed:19478087). It is involved in the negative regulation of the angiotensin-activated signaling pathway (PubMed:28784619). Plays a role in the regulation of blood pressure in response to signaling via G protein-coupled receptors and GNAQ. Plays a role in regulat
   1784..3277    +  CDS            CRY2 (fragment): CRY2_ARATH - Also known as PHH1 From Arabidopsis thaliana (Mouse-ear cress).
   3419..3928    +  CDS            BHLH63 (fragment): BH063_ARATH - Also known as CIB1, EN84. Experimental evidence at protein level: Swiss-Prot protein existence level 1. Transcription factor that binds DNA to G box 5'-CACGTG-3' and, to a lower extent, to E-box 5'-CANNTG-3' in vitro. Binds to chromatin DNA of the FT gene and promotes its expression, and thus triggers flowering in response to blue light. From Arabidopsis thaliana (Mouse-ear cress).
   3953..4669    +  CDS            EGFP: EGFP is a basic (constitutively fluorescent) green fluorescent protein published in 1996, derived from Aequorea victoria. It is reported to be a rapidly-maturing weak dimer with moderate acid sensitivity.
   4670..4717    +  CDS            K-Ras (fragment): human small GTPase proto-oncoprotein
   4726..4883    +  misc_feature   WPRE (fragment): woodchuck hepatitis virus posttranscriptional regulatory element
   4889..4973    +  misc_feature   WPRE (fragment): woodchuck hepatitis virus posttranscriptional regulatory element
   4972..5015    -  polyA_signal   SV40 poly(A) signal (fragment): SV40 polyadenylation signal
   5026..5071    -  polyA_signal   SV40 poly(A) signal (fragment): SV40 polyadenylation signal
   5082..5149    -  polyA_signal   SV40 poly(A) signal (fragment): SV40 polyadenylation signal
   5282..5415    +  repeat_region  AAV2 ITR: inverted terminal repeat of adeno-associated virus serotype 2 inverted
   5409..5465    -  CDS            lacI (fragment): lac repressor; lacI; The lac repressor binds to the lac operator to inhibit transcription in E. coli. This inhibition can be relieved by adding lactose or isopropyl-β-D-thiogalactopyranoside (IPTG).
   5519..5588    +  CDS            lacZα (fragment): LacZα fragment of β-galactosidase; lacZ fragment
   5593..6021    +  rep_origin     f1 ori (sequence partly withheld): f1 bacteriophage origin of replication; arrow indicates direction of (+) strand synthesis
   6074..6178    +  promoter       AmpR promoter: bla
   6179..7039    +  CDS            AmpR: β-lactamase; bla; confers resistance to ampicillin, carbenicillin, and related antibiotics
   7210..7798    +  rep_origin     ori: high-copy-number ColE1/pMB1/pBR322/pUC origin of replication
