>Addgene plasmid #221606 | AAV-GFAPp-PiGM-Iq(eGFP) Sequencing Result | analyzer sequence | sequence record 442286
CCAGGGGGAAACGCCTGGTATCTTTATAGTCCTGTCGGGTTTCGCCACCTCTGACTTGAGCGTCGATTTT
TGTGATGCTCGTCAGGGGGGCGGAGCCTATGGAAAAACGCCAGCAACGCGGCCTTTTTACGGTTCCTGGC
CTTTTGCTGGCCTTTTGCTCACATGTTCTTTCCTGCGTTATCCCCTGATTCTGTGGATAACCGTATTACC
GCCTTTGAGTGAGCTGATACCGCTCGCCGCAGCCGAACGACCGAGCGCAGCGAGTCAGTGAGCGAGGAAG
CGGAAGAGCGCCCAATACGCAAACCGCCTCTCCCCGCGCGTTGGCCGATTCATTAATGCAGCTGCGCGCT
CGCTCGCTCACTGAGGCCGCCCGGGCAAAGCCCGGGCGTCGGGCGACCTTTGGTCGCCCGGCCTCAGTGA
GCGAGCGAGCGCGCAGAGAGGGAGTGGCCAACTCCATCACTAGGGGTTCCTTGTAGTTAATGATTAACCC
GCCATGCTACTTATCTACGTAGCCATGCTCTAGGAAGATCCTTATCGATTTTAAAAAACCTCCCACATCT
CCCCCTGAACCTGAAACATAAAATGAATGCAATTGTTGTTGTTAACTTGTTTATTGCAGCTTATAATGGT
TACAAATAAAGCAATAGCATCACAAATTTCACAAATAAAGCCTAACTAGTGATGGTTACAAATAAAGCAA
TAGCATCACAAATTTCACAAATAAACACCACGGAATTGTCAGTGCCCAACAGCCGAGCCCCTGTCCAGCA
GCGGGCAAGGCAGGCGGCGATGAGTTCCGCCGTGGCAAGAACTAACCAGGATTTATACAAGGAGGAGAAA
ATGAAAGCCATACGGGAAGCAATAGCATGATACAAAGGCATTAAAGCAGCGTATCCACATAGCGTAAAAG
GAGCAACATAGTTAAGAATACCAGTCAATCTTTCACAAATTTTGTAATCCAGAGGTTGATTATTCTAGAT
TACATAATTACACACTTTGTCTTTGACTTCTTTTTCTTCTTTTTACCCTTATACAGCTCGTCCATGCCGA
GAGTGATCCCGGCGGCGGTCACGAACTCCAGCAGGACCATGTGATCGCGCTTCTCGTTGGGGTCTTTGCT
CAGGGCGGACTGGGTGCTCAGGTAGTGGTTGTCGGGCAGCAGCACGGGGCCGTCGCCGATGGGGGTGTTC
TGCTGGTAGTGGTCGGCGAGCTGCACGCTGCCGTCCTCGATGTTGTGGCGGATCTTGAAGTTCACCTTGA
TGCCGTTCTTCTGCTTGTCGGCCATGATATAGACGTTGTGGCTGTTGTAGTTGTACTCCAGCTTGTGCCC
CAGGATGTTGCCGTCCTCCTTGAAGTCGATGCCCTTCAGCTCGATGCGGTTCACCAGGGTGTCGCCCTCG
AACTTCACCTCGGCGCGGGTCTTGTAGTTGCCGTCGTCCTTGAAGAAGATGGTGCGCTCCTGGACGTAGC
CTTCGGGCATGGCGGACTTGAAGAAGTCGTGCTGCTTCATGTGGTCGGGGTAGCGGCTGAAGCACTGCAC
GCCGTAGGTCAGGGTGGTCACGAGGGTGGGCCAGGGCACGGGCAGCTTGCCGGTGGTGCAGATGAACTTC
AGGGTCAGCTTGCCGTAGGTGGCATCGCCCTCGCCCTCGCCGGACACGCTGAACTTGTGGCCGTTTACGT
CGCCGTCCAGCTCGACCAGGATGGGCACCACCCCGGTGAACAGCTCCTCGCCCTTGCTCACCATATCGAT
TCCCGCGCCTCCTCCTCCAATGTAGTCGGTCTTCTCCAGTTCCTTTGTCACTTTGCTGGAATCGTTGGAA
AAATTATTTTCCTCTTTTTTGGCCTTGTGCTTCATTTTTTTGATTGACTTGGTGGAACCATTGTTCTGTT
CTGTAATCTTTGACTTCTCTTCCTCGCCCTCTTCCACAAGATCGTCCCGGTTCATGGTCATCTTTTTAGC
GGCTTCATTACAGTCTTTGGTCTCTGTATCAAACTTGGCTGCTTTGAAGTTTCCTGTGCCCAGCGTGGTC
TCTGGGGAGATGGACAGTCTGCTATCTCCCTCCACTGTGGTCTCTCCGTACATCATAGGCAGGTTCAAAC
CAGCAGTACTCAGATAAGAATCCATTTCGCCGCCGGTAATCATAGAAGAATCAGCAAAGAATCCAGCCAA
GGGACTATCGAACGTCGGGTTCAGGTATTTGAGATGAGCCCTCTGTCGCTCAAGAACGCTCATGTCTGGA
AAGTTCAGGAGAAGGTCGCCACCGATGGCGCCATTCATGCTGCCGCCACCACTGCCGCCCGTACGAGGGC
CGGGATTCTCCTCCACGTCACCGCATGTTAGAAGACTTCCTCTGCCCTCACCGCCACCAGATCCACCTCC
GCTAGCTCCCGCGCCTCCTCCTCCTGAGCCTCCTCCTGAGGCGGCGCCGATCATAATTTGGGCCTCCCGT
GTCCTAGAGATAGCCTTTGCCAGCAGCTCCCTTGCGGTGTCAATATCGACGATAGGCTTTGCGTAATTGG
TACCCAACTCTACGCCGCTTGCCTTCAAAACAGTCAACGGTGCGTCCCAGGGATGATGAATCCACTCGGT
AGGCAGCCTTGCCAGCTCGGGGAGCCACTGGCGGATGTATTCCCCTTCTGGGTCGTATTTAGCCCCCTGC
AAAGCGGGGTTGTCGAGCCTATCGAGTTCGTGCCCATCAGGAATAGATCCGGAAATGTACTGCCACCCAA
GAATGTCGCACTCAAGGTCAGCGTCCAGCAGCGTGTCCCAGAAGTACTTCATGCCCCATTTCCATGGGAG
CAACAAGAACTTGACGGCGAAAGAAGACACAATCACTCTGATCCTATTATGCATCCACCCCGTGGCCCAC
AGCTCCCTCATGCCAGCGTCGACAAGTGGATACCCGGTGCGCCCCTGTCGCCAAGCCTTGAATTTATCAA
CATCTGCGTCCCATGGGAAGAAGCGCAGGTGAGACAAGAGGCTCTGTTCGTGGGTGAAAGGGAAGTTAAA
ACAAATGTAGCGGCTGTACTCCCGGAGTCCGATGCCTCTCAGGAACAAATCGGCAGACTCCTCTCCCTCA
CTGTTTTTGTCTCTTGCCCAGATTATCTGCTTCATCCGGGCGCACTGGAACACGTGCCGAACAGAGATCT
CGCCAAAGTGCAGGTAAGGGCTCAAGAGGCTTGTTGAGTTTCCAACGACTTTTTTGGAGTTCTTAGCGTA
GTCAATCAGCTGCTTTTCAATGAACTCGTTCAGAAGTTTGTCTGCGTTTGACCATCCTGGGGACCATGCG
CGAGTCAGCAGGGCGTTACTTGGCTTCTCAGCCTCATTCTCCAGACCCAACTCTTCGATGCTACATGCCC
AGATTGCCTCAGCGGCGGCAGTAATTGGCATCAGCCGCCAGGGGGGGGGAAGCATCACGCTTTCGATACT
CATGTCCAGACATTTTTTCCAGTAAGAATTGAAGCTAGTGAAAGGCTTGCCTTTCTCACAATAAATTTCC
CATGGTTCATACAACAGGTCGCCATTGTAAGACTGCACACTGATGCCCCGCTCCACCAATTTCTCCTTGA
CGGTATGGTCCCGCACAAGGCTAACTGGGTCGTAGAGGTGGTTGAAAACCACTTTTGTTGCGCCGGTCAC
CCGGATGCAGTCCAGAATTGCGCTAATCGTGTTGTGGGTCTTAATCAACGTCAGATCGGAGCCCAGTGCC
TTGAGACTCTGTGACAGGTGAGCCAAGGACTGCTTCATCCACCATCTGCTGGCCCGGCCAGGGTAGAACT
GTCCCTCCTCCTCTGGACACCAAATGAAGACAGGGAACACAGAACCCTCATGGGCTGCTGCTGCCAATGC
GGGGTTATCTTCGATTCTCAGGTCCCTGCGAAACCAGACAATTGTCTTCTTGTCCATCTTCATGCTGCCG
CCACCACTGCCGCCACCGGTTGTAGCATGGGGCTCCGTGGTGATCTGTGGCTTTTTACACAAGTCCTGAT
AAAATTCTGATTCCAAGAAACGAGGATAAGAGTTGTTCTCCATCAGGCTGTACACCCTCTTCTGCGCTGT
GGTGAAGCAGCCACTTGTAGCCTCTTGGATATTTTGGGCAATCAGAGTTTTTGTTTGAAAGTCTATGTTT
ATCTCTTTGGGAGCTTCCTTCTCGATGAAGTCGGTGTATATTTTCCTTGCTTTTGAGGACAGTTTCTGTG
GTGATTTGGTTTTCTTGAAGTCTTCGCAAGCCAACCAGAATTCAATATTTTCTTCACAGAACTCGGACTT
TAAAAACGCTCTGAATGCAGCAAGCCCATATTTGCTGGCCAGCAGTTCATCAAATGCTTCTGCCCAGAGC
AGCGCTTCCTCAGGAGAAGGCTTGATAAAAGTTTGCTGTTTGCTTTTCTTGCCAGTTTTGGGCTTCCCAG
GAGTCATGGATCCAAGCTTCCCCGCGAGCAGCGGAGGTGATGCGTCTCCTCTCCAACCTGCTCTGGCTCT
GCTCGCTCCTGGGATGCGAGGGCTTTATGAAGGAGTGGGCTAGACTGGCGATGCCCGGGTGCCCCTGGCA
ACACCCCCTGGCATAGCCTGAGGGGGTGGGGTTGGGCCGCAGCCCAGCTATGGGGAGAGCTCTCCCCTCA
CCCATTTGTGTCCTTGGACTTCTGGGAAGCAGACAGCCCTCCTCTCCCCCCCTGCCACCCACTGTCCATG
CCTGGGCATCCCCTGATCCCCTTTCCTGGGCACAGGCTGAATAGAGCCTTGTTCTCCACCGCCGGTGGCG
CCACACAGCAAGGCAGCCCCTAGGGGGCTGTGCTGCTTTTATCCCAAGATGCCAGGCTGTCAGGCTGGGG
TGCAATGCAAGCCCCCTGCTCAATGGGCTTCTCGGAAGGCATTTGAGGGGGGCTGGGGTGCGGCGGGAAG
CAGGCACTGTGCCCACCCCGAACATTGTGTCTGTGCCAAGGTGAGTCATTCACTGGGCATGAAGAGGAGG
CCCTGGGGGGCGGCCAGCCCAATGCTGCCAGGTCTGCTTGCAGACAAGGCCTGGCTGTCTGCCTCCTCCC
CAGCTCACAGAGCCAGCTCAGGCCCCCGAGCCTCTGTCAGAGCAGCGTCCCCTACTCCACACCAGGATAT
GTTAGATCAGATCTTCCTAGAGCATGGCTACGTAGATAAGTAGCATGGCGGGTTAATCATTAACTACAAG
GAACCCCTAGTGATGGAGTTGGCCACTCCCTCTCTGCGCGCTCGCTCGCTCACTGAGGCCGGGCGACCAA
AGGTCGCCCGACGCCCGGGCTTTGCCCGGGCGGCCTCAGTGAGCGAGCGAGCGCGCAGCTGGCGTAATAG
CGAAGAGGCCCGCACCGATCGCCCTTCCCAACAGTTGCGCAGCCTGAATGGCGAATGGG
[124 nt withheld, positions 5380-5503]
C
[91 nt withheld, positions 5505-5595]
A
[49 nt withheld, positions 5597-5645]
CCTTTGACGTTGGAGTCCACGTTCTTT
[37 nt withheld, positions 5673-5709]
ACCCTATCTCGGTCTATTCTTTTGATTTATAAGGGATTTTGCCGATTTCGGCCTATTGGTTAAAAAATGA
GCTGATTTAACAAAAATTTAACGCGAATTTTAACAAAATATTAACGCTTACAATTTAGGTGGCACTTTTC
GGGGAAATGTGCGCGGAACCCCTATTTGTTTATTTTTCTAAATACATTCAAATATGTATCCGCTCATGAG
ACAATAACCCTGATAAATGCTTCAATAATATTGAAAAAGGAAGAGTATGAGTATTCAACATTTCCGTGTC
GCCCTTATTCCCTTTTTTGCGGCATTTTGCCTTCCTGTTTTTGCTCACCCAGAAACGCTGGTGAAAGTAA
AAGATGCTGAAGATCAGTTGGGTGCACGAGTGGGTTACATCGAACTGGATCTCAACAGCGGTAAGATCCT
TGAGAGTTTTCGCCCCGAAGAACGTTTTCCAATGATGAGCACTTTTAAAGTTCTGCTATGTGGCGCGGTA
TTATCCCGTATTGACGCCGGGCAAGAGCAACTCGGTCGCCGCATACACTATTCTCAGAATGACTTGGTTG
AGTACTCACCAGTCACAGAAAAGCATCTTACGGATGGCATGACAGTAAGAGAATTATGCAGTGCTGCCAT
AACCATGAGTGATAACACTGCGGCCAACTTACTTCTGACAACGATCGGAGGACCGAAGGAGCTAACCGCT
TTTTTGCACAACATGGGGGATCATGTAACTCGCCTTGATCGTTGGGAACCGGAGCTGAATGAAGCCATAC
CAAACGACGAGCGTGACACCACGATGCCTGTAGCAATGGCAACAACGTTGCGCAAACTATTAACTGGCGA
ACTACTTACTCTAGCTTCCCGGCAACAATTAATAGACTGGATGGAGGCGGATAAAGTTGCAGGACCACTT
CTGCGCTCGGCCCTTCCGGCTGGCTGGTTTATTGCTGATAAATCTGGAGCCGGTGAGCGTGGGTCTCGCG
GTATCATTGCAGCACTGGGGCCAGATGGTAAGCCCTCCCGTATCGTAGTTATCTACACGACGGGGAGTCA
GGCAACTATGGATGAACGAAATAGACAGATCGCTGAGATAGGTGCCTCACTGATTAAGCATTGGTAACTG
TCAGACCAAGTTTACTCATATATACTTTAGATTGATTTAAAACTTCATTTTTAATTTAAAAGGATCTAGG
TGAAGATCCTTTTTGATAATCTCATGACCAAAATCCCTTAACGTGAGTTTTCGTTCCACTGAGCGTCAGA
CCCCGTAGAAAAGATCAAAGGATCTTCTTGAGATCCTTTTTTTCTGCGCGTAATCTGCTGCTTGCAAACA
AAAAAACCACCGCTACCAGCGGTGGTTTGTTTGCCGGATCAAGAGCTACCAACTCTTTTTCCGAAGGTAA
CTGGCTTCAGCAGAGCGCAGATACCAAATACTGTTCTTCTAGTGTAGCCGTAGTTAGGCCACCACTTCAA
GAACTCTGTAGCACCGCCTACATACCTCGCTCTGCTAATCCTGTTACCAGTGGCTGCTGCCAGTGGCGAT
AAGTCGTGTCTTACCGGGTTGGACTCAAGACGATAGTTACCGGATAAGGCGCAGCGGTCGGGCTGAACGG
GGGGTTCGTGCACACAGCCCAGCTTGGAGCGAACGACCTACACCGAACTGAGATACCTACAGCGTGAGCT
ATGAGAAAGCGCCACGCTTCCCGAAGGGAGAAAGGCGGACAGGTATCCGGTAAGCGGCAGGGTCGGAACA
GGAGAGCGCACGAGGGAGCTT
Features (pLannotate 1.2.2; 17 found; start..end, strand, type, name):
    288..344     +  CDS            lacI (fragment): lac repressor; lacI; The lac repressor binds to the lac operator to inhibit transcription in E. coli. This inhibition can be relieved by adding lactose or isopropyl-β-D-thiogalactopyranoside (IPTG).
    338..471     -  repeat_region  AAV2 ITR: inverted terminal repeat of adeno-associated virus serotype 2 inverted
    604..671     +  polyA_signal   SV40 poly(A) signal (fragment): SV40 polyadenylation signal
    682..725     +  polyA_signal   SV40 poly(A) signal (fragment): SV40 polyadenylation signal
    724..808     -  misc_feature   WPRE (fragment): woodchuck hepatitis virus posttranscriptional regulatory element
    814..971     -  misc_feature   WPRE (fragment): woodchuck hepatitis virus posttranscriptional regulatory element
    980..1027    -  CDS            K-Ras (fragment): human small GTPase proto-oncoprotein
   1028..1744    -  CDS            EGFP: EGFP is a basic (constitutively fluorescent) green fluorescent protein published in 1996, derived from Aequorea victoria. It is reported to be a rapidly-maturing weak dimer with moderate acid sensitivity.
   1769..2278    -  CDS            BHLH63 (fragment): BH063_ARATH - Also known as CIB1, EN84. Experimental evidence at protein level: Swiss-Prot protein existence level 1. Transcription factor that binds DNA to G box 5'-CACGTG-3' and, to a lower extent, to E-box 5'-CANNTG-3' in vitro. Binds to chromatin DNA of the FT gene and promotes its expression, and thus triggers flowering in response to blue light. From Arabidopsis thaliana (Mouse-ear cress).
   2420..3913    -  CDS            CRY2 (fragment): CRY2_ARATH - Also known as PHH1 From Arabidopsis thaliana (Mouse-ear cress).
   3941..4420    -  CDS            RGS2 (fragment): RGS2_HUMAN - Also known as G0S8. Experimental evidence at protein level: Swiss-Prot protein existence level 1. Regulates G protein-coupled receptor signaling cascades. Inhibits signal transduction by increasing the GTPase activity of G protein alpha subunits, thereby driving them into their inactive GDP- bound form (PubMed:11063746, PubMed:19478087). It is involved in the negative regulation of the angiotensin-activated signaling pathway (PubMed:28784619). Plays a role in the regulation of blood pressure in response to signaling via G protein-coupled receptors and GNAQ. Plays a role in regulat
   5179..5311    +  repeat_region  AAV2 ITR (fragment): inverted terminal repeat of adeno-associated virus serotype 2 inverted
   5306..5375    +  CDS            lacZα (fragment): LacZα fragment of β-galactosidase; lacZ fragment
   5380..5808    +  rep_origin     f1 ori (sequence partly withheld): f1 bacteriophage origin of replication; arrow indicates direction of (+) strand synthesis
   5861..5965    +  promoter       AmpR promoter: bla
   5966..6826    +  CDS            AmpR: β-lactamase; bla; confers resistance to ampicillin, carbenicillin, and related antibiotics
   6997..105     +  rep_origin     ori (across the origin): high-copy-number ColE1/pMB1/pBR322/pUC origin of replication
