[The description below was written by a language model from this plasmid's Addgene catalogue record and pLannotate feature annotations shown in this document.]
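Description:
AAV-GFAPp-PiGM-Iq(eGFP) is a recombinant AAV2 transfer plasmid for astrocyte-selective expression of the synthetic optogenetic PiGM-Iq system. It is propagated in E. coli through a high-copy ColE1/pUC-type origin and selected with ampicillin via the AmpR (β-lactamase) gene. An f1 origin is also present, and a recombination-deficient strain is recorded for growth, which is usual for protecting the repeat-rich ITRs. AAV2 inverted terminal repeats flank the expression cassette and define the segment that is packaged into AAV particles.

Between the ITRs, the record names a GFAP promoter as the driver. The automated annotation does not label it, but an unannotated stretch upstream of the first coding region is where it would be expected. The coding region begins with a human RGS2 fragment, recorded as carrying a truncation of residues 1–53, followed closely by the Arabidopsis CRY2 photolyase homology region (CRY2PHR). After a short unannotated gap, whose nature (a linker or a co-expression element) is not stated, comes the CIB1 N-terminal fragment (CIBN), EGFP and a short K-Ras-derived C-terminal segment, which typically serves as a membrane-targeting motif. Partial WPRE segments and SV40 polyadenylation signal fragments follow the coding region.

The arrangement suggests that blue-light-induced CRY2–CIBN binding recruits the RGS2 domain, a GTPase-activating regulator of G alpha subunits, to membrane-anchored CIBN-EGFP. This would allow light-controlled inhibition of G-protein signalling, with EGFP marking expressing cells.

Two sequence records of differing length (7,858 and 7,480 nt) are annotated. They show the same cassette in opposite orientations, and the longer record contains extra ITR and backbone fragments near the upstream ITR.
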