Addgene plasmid #221606: AAV-GFAPp-PiGM-Iq(eGFP)
Purpose: A recombinant AAV2 plasmid encoding the PiGM-Iq system with CRY2PHR, CIBN and EGFP as expression marker. GFAP promoter for astrocyte-selective expression.
Depositing lab: John Lin. Depositing organization: University of Tasmania.
Backbone
  Vector backbone: AAV
  Backbone size w/o insert (bp): 4442
  Vector type: AAV
Growth in bacteria
  Bacterial resistance: Ampicillin, 100 μg/mL
  Growth temperature: 37°C
  Growth strain: NEB Stable
  Copy number: Unknown
Gene/Insert
  Gene/Insert name: PiGM-Iq (eGFP)
  Species: Synthetic
  Insert size (bp): 3435
  Mutation: RGS2 1-53 truncation
  Promoter: GFAP promoter
  Cloning method: Restriction Enzyme; 5′ cloning site BamHI (not destroyed); 3′ cloning site XbaI (not destroyed)
Terms and licenses: Academic/Nonprofit Terms; Industry Terms: Not Available to Industry
Depositor comments: PiGM-Iq system with EGFP as expression marker. GFAP promoter.
How to cite: AAV-GFAPp-PiGM-Iq(eGFP) was a gift from John Lin (Addgene plasmid # 221606 ; http://n2t.net/addgene:221606 ; RRID:Addgene_221606)
